>Addgene plasmid #115207 | pC0057 BzoCas13 (B01) His6-TwinStrep-SUMO-BsaI | addgene full sequence | sequence record 224333 | Addgene NGS Result
TCTATGGAGAACAAGACCTCCCTGGGCAACAATATCTACTATAATCCCTTCAAGCCCCAGGATAAGAGCT
ACTTCGCCGGCTACTTCAACGCCGCCATGGAGAATACCGACTCCGTGTTCCGGGAGCTGGGCAAGAGACT
GAAGGGCAAGGAGTACACATCTGAGAACTTCTTTGACGCCATCTTTAAGGAGAATATCTCTCTGGTGGAG
TACGAGCGGTATGTGAAGCTGCTGAGCGATTATTTCCCCATGGCCCGGCTGCTGGACAAGAAGGAGGTGC
CTATCAAGGAGAGAAAGGAGAACTTCAAGAAGAACTTCAAGGGCATCATCAAGGCCGTGCGGGATCTGAG
AAACTTTTACACCCACAAGGAGCACGGCGAGGTGGAGATCACAGACGAGATCTTCGGCGTGCTGGATGAG
ATGCTGAAGTCCACCGTGCTGACAGTGAAGAAGAAGAAGGTGAAAACCGACAAGACAAAGGAGATCCTGA
AGAAGTCTATCGAGAAGCAGCTGGATATCCTGTGCCAGAAGAAGCTGGAGTACCTGAGGGACACCGCCCG
CAAGATCGAGGAGAAGCGGAGAAACCAGAGGGAGAGGGGAGAGAAGGAGCTGGTGGCACCTTTTAAGTAT
TCTGATAAGCGGGACGACCTGATCGCCGCCATCTACAATGACGCCTTCGACGTGTATATCGACAAGAAGA
AGGATTCCCTGAAGGAGAGCTCCAAGGCCAAGTACAACACAAAGTCTGACCCTCAGCAGGAGGAGGGCGA
TCTGAAGATCCCAATCAGCAAGAATGGCGTGGTGTTCCTGCTGTCCCTGTTTCTGACCAAGCAGGAGATC
CACGCCTTCAAGAGCAAGATCGCCGGCTTTAAGGCCACAGTGATCGACGAGGCCACCGTGTCCGAGGCCA
CAGTGTCTCACGGCAAGAACAGCATCTGTTTCATGGCCACCCACGAGATCTTTAGCCACCTGGCCTACAA
GAAGCTGAAGAGGAAGGTGCGCACAGCCGAGATCAACTACGGCGAGGCCGAGAATGCCGAGCAGCTGTCC
GTGTATGCCAAGGAGACACTGATGATGCAGATGCTGGACGAGCTGTCTAAGGTGCCTGATGTGGTGTACC
AGAACCTGAGCGAGGACGTGCAGAAAACCTTCATCGAGGACTGGAATGAGTATCTGAAGGAGAACAATGG
CGACGTGGGCACAATGGAGGAGGAGCAGGTCATCCACCCAGTGATCCGGAAGAGATACGAGGATAAGTTC
AACTATTTTGCCATCAGGTTCCTGGACGAGTTCGCCCAGTTTCCTACCCTGCGCTTTCAGGTGCACCTGG
GCAACTACCTGCACGATTCCCGGCCAAAGGAGAATCTGATCTCTGACAGGCGCATCAAGGAGAAGATCAC
AGTGTTTGGCAGACTGTCCGAGCTGGAGCACAAGAAGGCCCTGTTCATCAAGAACACCGAGACAAATGAG
GATAGGGAGCACTACTGGGAGATCTTCCCCAACCCTAATTATGACTTTCCAAAGGAGAACATCTCCGTGA
ATGACAAGGATTTTCCCATCGCCGGCTCTATCCTGGATCGCGAGAAGCAGCCTGTGGCCGGCAAGATCGG
CATCAAGGTGAAGCTGCTGAACCAGCAGTACGTGTCTGAGGTGGACAAGGCCGTGAAGGCCCACCAGCTG
AAGCAGCGGAAGGCCTCTAAGCCCAGCATCCAGAATATCATCGAGGAGATCGTGCCCATCAACGAGAGCA
ATCCTAAGGAGGCAATCGTGTTCGGAGGACAGCCTACCGCCTACCTGTCTATGAACGATATCCACAGCAT
CCTGTATGAGTTCTTTGACAAGTGGGAGAAGAAGAAGGAGAAGCTGGAGAAGAAGGGCGAGAAGGAGCTG
AGAAAGGAGATCGGCAAGGAGCTGGAGAAGAAGATCGTGGGCAAGATCCAGGCCCAGATCCAGCAGATCA
TCGACAAGGATACCAACGCCAAGATCCTGAAGCCCTACCAGGACGGCAATAGCACAGCCATCGATAAGGA
GAAGCTGATCAAGGACCTGAAGCAGGAGCAGAACATCCTGCAGAAGCTGAAGGATGAGCAGACCGTGAGG
GAGAAGGAGTACAATGACTTCATCGCCTATCAGGATAAGAACCGCGAGATCAATAAGGTGAGGGATCGCA
ACCACAAGCAGTACCTGAAGGACAATCTGAAGAGGAAGTATCCTGAGGCCCCAGCCAGGAAGGAGGTGCT
GTACTATCGCGAGAAGGGCAAGGTGGCCGTGTGGCTGGCCAACGATATCAAGCGGTTCATGCCTACCGAC
TTTAAGAATGAGTGGAAGGGCGAGCAGCACTCCCTACTGCAGAAGTCTCTGGCCTACTATGAGCAGTGCA
AGGAGGAGCTGAAGAACCTGCTGCCAGAGAAGGTGTTCCAGCACCTGCCCTTTAAGCTGGGCGGCTACTT
CCAGCAGAAGTACCTGTATCAGTTTTACACCTGCTATCTGGACAAGAGGCTGGAGTATATCAGCGGCCTG
GTGCAGCAGGCCGAGAACTTCAAGTCCGAGAATAAGGTGTTTAAGAAGGTGGAGAACGAGTGTTTCAAGT
TTCTGAAGAAGCAGAATTACACACACAAGGAGCTGGATGCCCGGGTGCAGTCCATCCTGGGCTATCCAAT
CTTCCTGGAGAGAGGCTTTATGGACGAGAAGCCCACCATCATCAAGGGCAAGACATTCAAGGGCAACGAG
GCCCTGTTCGCCGATTGGTTTCGCTACTATAAGGAGTACCAGAACTTCCAGACCTTTTACGACACAGAGA
ATTATCCACTGGTGGAGCTGGAGAAGAAGCAGGCCGATCGGAAGAGAAAGACCAAGATCTATCAGCAGAA
GAAGAATGACGTGTTTACACTGCTGATGGCCAAGCACATCTTCAAGAGCGTGTTCAAGCAGGACAGCATC
GATCAGTTCTCCCTGGAGGACCTGTACCAGAGCCGGGAGGAGAGACTGGGAAACCAGGAGAGGGCAAGGC
AGACCGGCGAGAGGAACACAAATTATATCTGGAATAAGACCGTGGACCTGAAGCTGTGCGATGGCAAGAT
CACAGTGGAGAACGTGAAGCTGAAGAATGTGGGCGATTTCATCAAGTACGAGTATGACCAGCGGGTGCAG
GCCTTTCTGAAGTACGAGGAGAACATCGAGTGGCAGGCCTTCCTGATCAAGGAGAGCAAGGAGGAGGAGA
ATTACCCCTATGTGGTGGAGAGAGAGATCGAGCAGTACGAGAAGGTGCGGAGAGAGGAGCTGCTGAAGGA
GGTGCACCTGATCGAGGAGTATATCCTGGAGAAGGTGAAGGATAAAGAAATCCTGAAGAAGGGCGACAAC
CAGAACTTCAAGTACTATATCCTGAACGGCCTGCTGAAGCAGCTGAAGAATGAGGATGTGGAGTCCTACA
AGGTGTTCAACCTGAATACCGAGCCAGAGGATGTGAACATCAATCAGCTGAAGCAGGAGGCCACCGACCT
GGAGCAGAAGGCCTTCGTGCTGACATATATCCGGAACAAGTTTGCCCACAATCAGCTGCCCAAGAAGGAG
TTCTGGGACTACTGTCAGGAGAAGTATGGCAAGATCGAGAAGGAGAAAACCTACGCCGAGTATTTCGCCG
AGGTGTTTAAGAAGGAGAAGGAGGCCCTGATCAAGTAAGGCCGCACTCGAGGCCCGAAAGGAAGCTGAGT
TGGCTGCTGCCACCGCTGAGCAATAACTAGCATAACCCCTTGGGGCCTCTAAACGGGTCTTGAGGGGTTT
TTTGCTGAAAGGAGGAACTATATCCGGATATCCCGCAAGAGGCCCGGCAGTACCGGCATAACCAAGCCTA
TGCCTACAGCATCCAGGGTGACGGTGCCGAGGATGACGATGAGCGCATTGTTAGATTTCATACACGGTGC
CTGACTGCGTTAGCAATTTAACTGTGATAAACTACCGCATTAAAGCTTATCGATGATAAGCTGTCAAACA
TGAGAATTCTTGAAGACGAAAGGGCCTCGTGATACGCCTATTTTTATAGGTTAATGTCATGATAATAATG
GTTTCTTAGACGTCAGGTGGCACTTTTCGGGGAAATGTGCGCGGAACCCCTATTTGTTTATTTTTCTAAA
TACATTCAAATATGTATCCGCTCATGAGACAATAACCCTGATAAATGCTTCAATAATATTGAAAAAGGAA
GAGTATGAGTATTCAACATTTCCGTGTCGCCCTTATTCCCTTTTTTGCGGCATTTTGCCTTCCTGTTTTT
GCTCACCCAGAAACGCTGGTGAAAGTAAAAGATGCTGAAGATCAGTTGGGTGCACGAGTGGGTTACATCG
AACTGGATCTCAACAGCGGTAAGATCCTTGAGAGTTTTCGCCCCGAAGAACGTTTTCCAATGATGAGCAC
TTTTAAAGTTCTGCTATGTGGCGCGGTATTATCCCGTGTTGACGCCGGGCAAGAGCAACTCGGTCGCCGC
ATACACTATTCTCAGAATGACTTGGTTGAGTACTCACCAGTCACAGAAAAGCATCTTACGGATGGCATGA
CAGTAAGAGAATTATGCAGTGCTGCCATAACCATGAGTGATAACACTGCGGCCAACTTACTTCTGACAAC
GATCGGAGGACCGAAGGAGCTAACCGCTTTTTTGCACAACATGGGGGATCATGTAACTCGCCTTGATCGT
TGGGAACCGGAGCTGAATGAAGCCATACCAAACGACGAGCGTGACACCACGATGCCTGCAGCAATGGCAA
CAACGTTGCGCAAACTATTAACTGGCGAACTACTTACTCTAGCTTCCCGGCAACAATTAATAGACTGGAT
GGAGGCGGATAAAGTTGCAGGACCACTTCTGCGCTCGGCCCTTCCGGCTGGCTGGTTTATTGCTGATAAA
TCTGGAGCCGGTGAGCGTGGGTCACGCGGTATCATTGCAGCACTGGGGCCAGATGGTAAGCCCTCCCGTA
TCGTAGTTATCTACACGACGGGGAGTCAGGCAACTATGGATGAACGAAATAGACAGATCGCTGAGATAGG
TGCCTCACTGATTAAGCATTGGTAACTGTCAGACCAAGTTTACTCATATATACTTTAGATTGATTTAAAA
CTTCATTTTTAATTTAAAAGGATCTAGGTGAAGATCCTTTTTGATAATCTCATGACCAAAATCCCTTAAC
GTGAGTTTTCGTTCCACTGAGCGTCAGACCCCGTAGAAAAGATCAAAGGATCTTCTTGAGATCCTTTTTT
TCTGCGCGTAATCTGCTGCTTGCAAACAAAAAAACCACCGCTACCAGCGGTGGTTTGTTTGCCGGATCAA
GAGCTACCAACTCTTTTTCCGAAGGTAACTGGCTTCAGCAGAGCGCAGATACCAAATACTGTCCTTCTAG
TGTAGCCGTAGTTAGGCCACCACTTCAAGAACTCTGTAGCACCGCCTACATACCTCGCTCTGCTAATCCT
GTTACCAGTGGCTGCTGCCAGTGGCGATAAGTCGTGTCTTACCGGGTTGGACTCAAGACGATAGTTACCG
GATAAGGCGCAGCGGTCGGGCTGAACGGGGGGTTCGTGCACACAGCCCAGCTTGGAGCGAACGACCTACA
CCGAACTGAGATACCTACAGCGTGAGCTATGAGAAAGCGCCACGCTTCCCGAAGGGAGAAAGGCGGACAG
GTATCCGGTAAGCGGCAGGGTCGGAACAGGAGAGCGCACGAGGGAGCTTCCAGGGGGAAACGCCTGGTAT
CTTTATAGTCCTGTCGGGTTTCGCCACCTCTGACTTGAGCGTCGATTTTTGTGATGCTCGTCAGGGGGGC
GGAGCCTATGGAAAAACGCCAGCAACGCGGCCTTTTTACGGTTCCTGGCCTTTTGCTGGCCTTTTGCTCA
CATGTTCTTTCCTGCGTTATCCCCTGATTCTGTGGATAACCGTATTACCGCCTTTGAGTGAGCTGATACC
GCTCGCCGCAGCCGAACGACCGAGCGCAGCGAGTCAGTGAGCGAGGAAGCGGAAGAGCGCCTGATGCGGT
ATTTTCTCCTTACGCATCTGTGCGGTATTTCACACCGCAATGGTGCACTCTCAGTACAATCTGCTCTGAT
GCCGCATAGTTAAGCCAGTATACACTCCGCTATCGCTACGTGACTGGGTCATGGCTGCGCCCCGACACCC
GCCAACACCCGCTGACGCGCCCTGACGGGCTTGTCTGCTCCCGGCATCCGCTTACAGACAAGCTGTGACC
GTCTCCGGGAGCTGCATGTGTCAGAGGTTTTCACCGTCATCACCGAAACGCGCGAGGCAGCTGCGGTAAA
GCTCATCAGCGTGGTCGTGAAGCGATTCACAGATGTCTGCCTGTTCATCCGCGTCCAGCTCGTTGAGTTT
CTCCAGAAGCGTTAATGTCTGGCTTCTGATAAAGCGGGCCATGTTAAGGGCGGTTTTTTCCTGTTTGGTC
ACTGATGCCTCCGTGTAAGGGGGATTTCTGTTCATGGGGGTAATGATACCGATGAAACGAGAGAGGATGC
TCACGATACGGGTTACTGATGATGAACATGCCCGGTTACTGGAACGTTGTGAGGGTAAACAACTGGCGGT
ATGGATGCGGCGGGACCAGAGAAAAATCACTCAGGGTCAATGCCAGCGCTTCGTTAATACAGATGTAGGT
GTTCCACAGGGTAGCCAGCAGCATCCTGCGATGCAGATCCGGAACATAATGGTGCAGGGCGCTGACTTCC
GCGTTTCCAGACTTTACGAAACACGGAAACCGAAGACCATTCATGTTGTTGCTCAGGTCGCAGACGTTTT
GCAGCAGCAGTCGCTTCACGTTCGCTCGCGTATCGGTGATTCATTCTGCTAACCAGTAAGGCAACCCCGC
CAGCCTAGCCGGGTCCTCAACGACAGGAGCACGATCATGCGCACCCGTGGCCAGGACCCAACGCTGCCCG
AGATGCGCCGCGTGCGGCTGCTGGAGATGGCGGACGCGATGGATATGTTCTGCCAAGGGTTGGTTTGCGC
ATTCACAGTTCTCCGCAAGAATTGATTGGCTCCAATTCTTGGAGTGGTGAATCCGTTAGCGAGGTGCCGC
CGGCTTCCATTCAGGTCGAGGTGGCCCGGCTCCATGCACCGCGACGCAACGCGGGGAGGCAGACAAGGTA
TAGGGCGGCGCCTACAATCCATGCCAACCCGTTCCATGTGCTCGCCGAGGCGGCATAAATCGCCGTGACG
ATCAGCGGTCCAATGATCGAAGTTAGGCTGGTAAGAGCCGCGAGCGATCCTTGAAGCTGTCCCTGATGGT
CGTCATCTACCTGCCTGGACAGCATGGCCTGCAACGCGGGCATCCCGATGCCGCCGGAAGCGAGAAGAAT
CATAATGGGGAAGGCCATCCAGCCTCGCGTCGCGAACGCCAGCAAGACGTAGCCCAGCGCGTCGGCCGCC
ATGCCGGCGATAATGGCCTGCTTCTCGCCGAAACGTTTGGTGGCGGGACCAGTGACGAAGGCTTGAGCGA
GGGCGTGCAAGATTCCGAATACCGCAAGCGACAGGCCGATCATCGTCGCGCTCCAGCGAAAGCGGTCCTC
GCCGAAAATGACCCAGAGCGCTGCCGGCACCTGTCCTACGAGTTGCATGATAAAGAAGACAGTCATAAGT
GCGGCGACGATAGTCATGCCCCGCGCCCACCGGAAGGAGCTGACTGGGTTGAAGGCTCTCAAGGGCATCG
GTCGAGATCCCGGTGCCTAATGAGTGAGCTAACTTACATTAATTGCGTTGCGCTCACTGCCCGCTTTCCA
GTCGGGAAACCTGTCGTGCCAGCTGCATTAATGAATCGGCCAACGCGCGGGGAGAGGCGGTTTGCGTATT
GGGCGCCAGGGTGGTTTTTCTTTTCACCAGTGAGACGGGCAACAGCTGATTGCCCTTCACCGCCTGGCCC
TGAGAGAGTTGCAGCAAGCGGTCCACGCTGGTTTGCCCCAGCAGGCGAAAATCCTGTTTGATGGTGGTTA
ACGGCGGGATATAACATGAGCTGTCTTCGGTATCGTCGTATCCCACTACCGAGATATCCGCACCAACGCG
CAGCCCGGACTCGGTAATGGCGCGCATTGCGCCCAGCGCCATCTGATCGTTGGCAACCAGCATCGCAGTG
GGAACGATGCCCTCATTCAGCATTTGCATGGTTTGTTGAAAACCGGACATGGCACTCCAGTCGCCTTCCC
GTTCCGCTATCGGCTGAATTTGATTGCGAGTGAGATATTTATGCCAGCCAGCCAGACGCAGACGCGCCGA
GACAGAACTTAATGGGCCCGCTAACAGCGCGATTTGCTGGTGACCCAATGCGACCAGATGCTCCACGCCC
AGTCGCGTACCGTCTTCATGGGAGAAAATAATACTGTTGATGGGTGTCTGGTCAGAGACATCAAGAAATA
ACGCCGGAACATTAGTGCAGGCAGCTTCCACAGCAATGGCATCCTGGTCATCCAGCGGATAGTTAATGAT
CAGCCCACTGACGCGTTGCGCGAGAAGATTGTGCACCGCCGCTTTACAGGCTTCGACGCCGCTTCGTTCT
ACCATCGACACCACCACGCTGGCACCCAGTTGATCGGCGCGAGATTTAATCGCCGCGACAATTTGCGACG
GCGCGTGCAGGGCCAGACTGGAGGTGGCAACGCCAATCAGCAACGACTGTTTGCCCGCCAGTTGTTGTGC
CACGCGGTTGGGAATGTAATTCAGCTCCGCCATCGCCGCTTCCACTTTTTCCCGCGTTTTCGCAGAAACG
TGGCTGGCCTGGTTCACCACGCGGGAAACGGTCTGATAAGAGACACCGGCATACTCTGCGACATCGTATA
ACGTTACTGGTTTCACATTCACCACCCTGAATTGACTCTCTTCCGGGCGCTATCATGCCATACCGCGAAA
GGTTTTGCGCCATTCGATGGTGTCCGGGATCTCGACGCTCTCCCTTATGCGACTCCTGCATTAGGAAGCA
GCCCAGTAGTAGGTTGAGGCCGTTGAGCACCGCCGCCGCAAGGAATGGTGCATGCAAGGAGATGGCGCCC
AACAGTCCCCCGGCCACGGGGCCTGCCACCATACCCACGCCGAAACAAGCGCTCATGAGCCCGAAGTGGC
GAGCCCGATCTTCCCCATCGGTGATGTCGGCGATATAGGCGCCAGCAACCGCACCTGTGGCGCCGGTGAT
GCCGGCCACGATGCGTCCGGCGTAGAGGATCGAGATCTCGATCCCGCGAAATTAATACGACTCACTATAG
GGGAATTGTGAGCGGATAACAATTCCCCTCTAGAAATAATTTTGTTTAACTTTAAGAAGGAGATATACCA
TGGGCAGCAGCCATCATCATCATCATCACAGCAGCGGCCTGGTGCCGCGCGGCAGCCATATGGCTAGCTG
GAGCCATCCGCAGTTTGAAAAAGGTGGTGGTAGCGGTGGTGGTTCAGGTGGTAGTGCATGGTCACACCCT
CAGTTTGAGAAAATGTCGGACTCAGAAGTCAATCAAGAAGCTAAGCCAGAGGTCAAGCCAGAAGTCAAGC
CTGAGACTCACATCAATTTAAAGGTGTCCGATGGATCTTCAGAGATCTTCTTCAAGATCAAAAAGACCAC
TCCTTTAAGAAGGCTGATGGAAGCGTTCGCTAAAAGACAGGGTAAGGAAATGGACTCCTTAAGATTCTTG
TACGACGGTATTAGAATCCAAGCTGATCAGACCCCTGAAGATTTGGACATGGAGGATAACGATATTATTG
AGGCTCACAGAGAACAGATTGGTGGA
Features (pLannotate 1.2.2; 21 found; start..end, strand, type, name):
   3692..3729    +  CDS            SET1 (fragment): solubility-enhancement tag derived from T7 phage gene 10B
   3737..3784    +  terminator     T7 terminator: transcription terminator for bacteriophage T7 RNA polymerase
   3807..3911    -  CDS            TcR (fragment): tetracycline efflux protein; tet; confers resistance to tetracycline
   3959..3987    -  promoter       tet promoter: E. coli promoter for tetracycline efflux protein gene
   4100..4204    +  promoter       AmpR promoter: bla
   4205..5062    +  CDS            bla: BLAT_ECOLX - Experimental evidence at protein level: Swiss-Prot protein existence level 1. TEM-type are the most prevalent beta-lactamases in enterobacteria; they hydrolyze the beta-lactam bond in susceptible beta-lactam antibiotics, thus conferring resistance to penicillins and cephalosporins. TEM-3 and TEM-4 are capable of hydrolyzing cefotaxime and ceftazidime. TEM-5 is capable of hydrolyzing ceftazidime. TEM-6 is capable of hydrolyzing ceftazidime and aztreonam. TEM-8/CAZ-2, TEM- 16/CAZ-7 and TEM-24/CAZ-6 are markedly active against ceftazidime. IRT- 4 shows resistance to beta-lactamase in
   5236..5824    +  rep_origin     ori: high-copy-number ColE1/pMB1/pBR322/pUC origin of replication
   6010..6149    -  misc_feature   bom: basis of mobility region from pBR322
   6251..6442    -  CDS            rop: Rop protein, which maintains plasmids at low copy number; rop
   6459..6839    +  CDS            YPB1_ECOLX: Protein predicted: Swiss-Prot protein existence level 4. From Escherichia coli.
   7081..7705    -  CDS            TcR (fragment): tetracycline efflux protein; tet; confers resistance to tetracycline
   7720..7741    -  protein_bind   CAP binding site: CAP binding activates transcription in the presence of cAMP. E. coli catabolite activator protein
   7754..8836    -  CDS            lacI: lac repressor; lacI; The lac repressor binds to the lac operator to inhibit transcription in E. coli. This inhibition can be relieved by adding lactose or isopropyl-β-D-thiogalactopyranoside (IPTG).
   8837..8914    -  promoter       lacI promoter: lacI
   8922..9201    -  CDS            TcR (fragment): tetracycline efflux protein; tet; confers resistance to tetracycline
   9223..9241    +  promoter       T7 promoter: promoter for bacteriophage T7 RNA polymerase
   9242..9266    +  protein_bind   lac operator: The lac repressor binds to the lac operator to inhibit transcription in E. coli. This inhibition can be relieved by adding lactose or isopropyl-β-D-thiogalactopyranoside (IPTG). lac repressor encoded by lacI
   9281..9303    +  RBS            RBS: efficient ribosome binding site from bacteriophage T7 gene 10 (Olins and Rangwala, 1989)
   9322..9338    +  CDS            capTEV™ (fragment): composite tag for in vivo biotinylation, TEV protease cleavage, and 6xHis tagging
   9349..9366    +  CDS            thrombin site: thrombin recognition and cleavage site
   9463..9755    +  CDS            SUMO (fragment): cleavable ubiquitin-like protein tag; S. cerevisiae SMT3 (truncated)
