[The description below was written by a language model from this plasmid's Addgene catalogue record and pLannotate feature annotations shown in this document.]
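Description:
pC0057 BzoCas13 (B01) His6-TwinStrep-SUMO-BsaI is a bacterial expression plasmid of about 9.8 kb for producing the Cas13 RNA-guided RNase from Bergeyella zoohelcum as a tagged, purifiable recombinant protein. The backbone is a pBR322-derived, pET-style vector. It carries a ColE1/pMB1-type origin together with the bom region and the rop gene, which normally holds copy number down, although the catalogue lists copy number as unknown. Selection is by ampicillin through the bla (TEM beta-lactamase) gene under its own promoter. The scattered tetracycline-resistance fragments and tet promoter are non-functional remnants of the pBR322 ancestry.

Expression is driven by a T7 promoter with an adjacent lac operator and the T7 gene 10 ribosome binding site. A plasmid-borne lacI cassette supplies repressor, so transcription should be IPTG-inducible in a host that provides T7 RNA polymerase, and a T7 terminator closes the unit. The open reading frame begins with the N-terminal tag module named in the title: a His6 tag, a Twin-Strep tag (not separately annotated), a thrombin site, and yeast SUMO (SMT3), which typically aids solubility and can be removed by SUMO protease. The roughly 3.7 kb Cas13 coding sequence is not annotated by the feature tool. It evidently occupies the unannotated region following SUMO across the start of the circular map. "BsaI" in the name presumably refers to the cloning site of the parent vector.

The record is inconsistent on subtype, since the purpose field calls the protein Cas13b while the alternative name says Cas13a. The associated work concerns multiplexed nucleic acid detection using Cas13, Cas12a and Csm6, so purified enzyme for such assays is the likely use.
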