Addgene plasmid #115207: pC0057 BzoCas13 (B01) His6-TwinStrep-SUMO-BsaI
Purpose: Expresses BzoCas13b from a SUMO-tagged bacterial expression construct
Depositing lab: Feng Zhang. Depositing organization: Broad Institute. Publication: Multiplexed and portable nucleic acid detection platform with Cas13, Cas12a, and Csm6. Gootenberg JS, Abudayyeh OO, Kellner MJ, Joung J, Collins JJ, Zhang F. Science. 2018 Apr 27;360(6387):439-444. doi: 10.1126/science.aaq0179. Epub 2018 Feb 15. PubMed 29449508.
Backbone
  Vector backbone: SUMO bacterial expression vector
  Backbone size w/o insert (bp): 6087
  Total vector size (bp): 9759
  Vector type: Bacterial Expression
Growth in bacteria
  Bacterial resistance: Ampicillin, 100 μg/mL
  Growth temperature: 37°C
  Growth strain: DH5alpha
  Copy number: Unknown
Gene/Insert
  Gene/Insert name: BzoCas13 (alt name: Cas13a from Bergeyella zoohelcum)
  Species: Bergeyella zoohelcum
  Insert size (bp): 3672
  Tag / fusion protein: SUMO (N terminal on backbone)
Terms and licenses: Academic/Nonprofit Terms; Industry Terms: Not Available to Industry
How to cite: pC0057 BzoCas13 (B01) His6-TwinStrep-SUMO-BsaI was a gift from Feng Zhang (Addgene plasmid # 115207 ; http://n2t.net/addgene:115207 ; RRID:Addgene_115207)
